Addgene plasmid #191940: pcDNA3.1 Calreticulin
Purpose: Expression of calreticulin
Depositing lab: Luca Scorrano.
Backbone
  Vector backbone: pcDNA3.1
  Vector type: Mammalian Expression
Growth in bacteria
  Bacterial resistance: Ampicillin, 100 μg/mL
  Growth temperature: 37°C
  Growth strain: DH5alpha
  Copy number: High Copy
Gene/Insert
  Gene/Insert name: Calreticulin
  Species: M. musculus (mouse)
  Entrez Gene: Calr (a.k.a. CRT, Calregulin)
  Cloning method: Unknown
Terms and licenses: Academic/Nonprofit Terms; Industry Terms: Not Available to Industry
How to cite: pcDNA3.1 Calreticulin was a gift from Luca Scorrano (Addgene plasmid # 191940 ; http://n2t.net/addgene:191940 ; RRID:Addgene_191940)
