[The description below was written by a language model from this plasmid's Addgene catalogue record and pLannotate feature annotations shown in this document.]
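Description:
pcDNA3.1 Calreticulin is a mammalian expression plasmid of about 6.7 kb, built on the pcDNA3.1 backbone and carrying the mouse calreticulin gene (Calr). It is propagated in E. coli as a high-copy plasmid through a ColE1/pUC-type origin and selected with ampicillin via the β-lactamase gene and its native promoter. An f1 origin is also present, which in principle allows single-stranded DNA production. For selection in mammalian cells, the backbone carries a neomycin phosphotransferase cassette driven by the SV40 enhancer/early promoter and terminated by the SV40 polyadenylation signal, which would permit G418 selection of stable transfectants.

The Calr coding sequence of roughly 1.25 kb sits downstream of the human cytomegalovirus immediate early enhancer and promoter and upstream of the bovine growth hormone polyadenylation signal, an arrangement that gives strong constitutive expression after transfection. A T7 promoter lies just upstream of the insert and an SP6 promoter in the opposite orientation just downstream; these flanking phage promoters are commonly used for in vitro transcription or as sequencing primer sites. No epitope tag or fluorescent reporter is annotated, so the protein appears to be expressed untagged, although the record does not say so explicitly, and the cloning method is listed as unknown. Several short annotated fragments (a truncated HIV-1 LTR, ble, lacI, RSF ori, bom) are most likely partial sequence matches within backbone regions rather than functional elements.

Calreticulin is a calcium-binding lectin chaperone of the endoplasmic reticulum that supports glycoprotein folding and quality control through the calreticulin/calnexin cycle. The stated purpose is simply expression of calreticulin; no more specific application is given.
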