Features (pLannotate 1.2.2; 22 found; start..end, strand, type, name):
      1..589     -  rep_origin     ori: high-copy-number ColE1/pMB1/pBR322/pUC origin of replication
    760..1620    -  CDS            AmpR: β-lactamase; bla; confers resistance to ampicillin, carbenicillin, and related antibiotics
   1621..1725    -  promoter       AmpR promoter: bla
   1784..1836    -  misc_feature   bom (fragment): basis of mobility region from pBR322
   1991..2370    +  enhancer       CMV enhancer: human cytomegalovirus immediate early enhancer
   2371..2574    +  promoter       CMV promoter: human cytomegalovirus (CMV) immediate early promoter
   2570..2603    +  LTR            5' LTR (truncated) (fragment): truncated 5' long terminal repeat (LTR) from HIV-1
   2619..2637    +  promoter       T7 promoter: promoter for bacteriophage T7 RNA polymerase
   2711..3958    +  CDS            Calr: CALR_MOUSE - Experimental evidence at protein level: Swiss-Prot protein existence level 1. Calcium-binding chaperone that promotes folding, oligomeric assembly and quality control in the endoplasmic reticulum (ER) via the calreticulin/calnexin cycle. This lectin interacts transiently with almost all of the monoglucosylated glycoproteins that are synthesized in the ER (PubMed:20880849, PubMed:21652723). Interacts with the DNA- binding domain of NR3C1 and mediates its nuclear export (By similarity). Involved in maternal gene expression regulation. May participate in oocyte maturation via the reg
   4028..4046    -  promoter       SP6 promoter: promoter for bacteriophage SP6 RNA polymerase
   4072..4296    +  polyA_signal   bGH poly(A) signal: bovine growth hormone polyadenylation signal
   4300..4321    +  promoter       SV40 promoter (fragment): SV40 enhancer and early promoter
   4342..4770    +  rep_origin     f1 ori (sequence partly withheld): f1 bacteriophage origin of replication; arrow indicates direction of (+) strand synthesis
   4784..5113    +  promoter       SV40 promoter: SV40 enhancer and early promoter
   5180..5971    +  CDS            neo: KKA2_KLEPN - Also known as kan, nptII. Experimental evidence at protein level: Swiss-Prot protein existence level 1. Resistance to kanamycin, neomycin, paromomycin, ribostamycin, butirosin and gentamicin B. From Klebsiella pneumoniae.
   5995..6153    +  CDS            ble (fragment): BLE_KLEPN - Experimental evidence at protein level: Swiss-Prot protein existence level 1. Binding protein with a strong affinity to the bleomycin family of antibiotics. Binds to CL990; an antimitotic-antibiotic compound. From Klebsiella pneumoniae.
   6148..6269    +  polyA_signal   SV40 poly(A) signal: SV40 polyadenylation signal
   6342..6358    -  protein_bind   lac operator: The lac repressor binds to the lac operator to inhibit transcription in E. coli. This inhibition can be relieved by adding lactose or isopropyl-β-D-thiogalactopyranoside (IPTG). lac repressor encoded by lacI
   6366..6396    -  promoter       lac promoter: promoter for the E. coli lac operon
   6411..6432    -  protein_bind   CAP binding site: CAP binding activates transcription in the presence of cAMP. E. coli catabolite activator protein
   6445..6537    -  CDS            lacI (fragment): lac repressor; lacI; The lac repressor binds to the lac operator to inhibit transcription in E. coli. This inhibition can be relieved by adding lactose or isopropyl-β-D-thiogalactopyranoside (IPTG).
   6539..6672    -  rep_origin     RSF ori (fragment): Plasmids containing the RSF 1030 origin of replication can be propagated in E. coli cells that contain additional plasmids with compatible origins.
>Addgene plasmid #191940 | pcDNA3.1 Calreticulin | addgene full sequence | sequence record 379556 | Addgene NGS Result
TTTCCATAGGCTCCGCCCCCCTGACGAGCATCACAAAAATCGACGCTCAAGTCAGAGGTGGCGAAACCCG
ACAGGACTATAAAGATACCAGGCGTTTCCCCCTGGAAGCTCCCTCGTGCGCTCTCCTGTTCCGACCCTGC
CGCTTACCGGATACCTGTCCGCCTTTCTCCCTTCGGGAAGCGTGGCGCTTTCTCATAGCTCACGCTGTAG
GTATCTCAGTTCGGTGTAGGTCGTTCGCTCCAAGCTGGGCTGTGTGCACGAACCCCCCGTTCAGCCCGAC
CGCTGCGCCTTATCCGGTAACTATCGTCTTGAGTCCAACCCGGTAAGACACGACTTATCGCCACTGGCAG
CAGCCACTGGTAACAGGATTAGCAGAGCGAGGTATGTAGGCGGTGCTACAGAGTTCTTGAAGTGGTGGCC
TAACTACGGCTACACTAGAAGAACAGTATTTGGTATCTGCGCTCTGCTGAAGCCAGTTACCTTCGGAAAA
AGAGTTGGTAGCTCTTGATCCGGCAAACAAACCACCGCTGGTAGCGGTGGTTTTTTTGTTTGCAAGCAGC
AGATTACGCGCAGAAAAAAAGGATCTCAAGAAGATCCTTTGATCTTTTCTACGGGGTCTGACGCTCAGTG
GAACGAAAACTCACGTTAAGGGATTTTGGTCATGAGATTATCAAAAAGGATCTTCACCTAGATCCTTTTA
AATTAAAAATGAAGTTTTAAATCAATCTAAAGTATATATGAGTAAACTTGGTCTGACAGTTACCAATGCT
TAATCAGTGAGGCACCTATCTCAGCGATCTGTCTATTTCGTTCATCCATAGTTGCCTGACTCCCCGTCGT
GTAGATAACTACGATACGGGAGGGCTTACCATCTGGCCCCAGTGCTGCAATGATACCGCGAGACCCACGC
TCACCGGCTCCAGATTTATCAGCAATAAACCAGCCAGCCGGAAGGGCCGAGCGCAGAAGTGGTCCTGCAA
CTTTATCCGCCTCCATCCAGTCTATTAATTGTTGCCGGGAAGCTAGAGTAAGTAGTTCGCCAGTTAATAG
TTTGCGCAACGTTGTTGCCATTGCTACAGGCATCGTGGTGTCACGCTCGTCGTTTGGTATGGCTTCATTC
AGCTCCGGTTCCCAACGATCAAGGCGAGTTACATGATCCCCCATGTTGTGCAAAAAAGCGGTTAGCTCCT
TCGGTCCTCCGATCGTTGTCAGAAGTAAGTTGGCCGCAGTGTTATCACTCATGGTTATGGCAGCACTGCA
TAATTCTCTTACTGTCATGCCATCCGTAAGATGCTTTTCTGTGACTGGTGAGTACTCAACCAAGTCATTC
TGAGAATAGTGTATGCGGCGACCGAGTTGCTCTTGCCCGGCGTCAATACGGGATAATACCGCGCCACATA
GCAGAACTTTAAAAGTGCTCATCATTGGAAAACGTTCTTCGGGGCGAAAACTCTCAAGGATCTTACCGCT
GTTGAGATCCAGTTCGATGTAACCCACTCGTGCACCCAACTGATCTTCAGCATCTTTTACTTTCACCAGC
GTTTCTGGGTGAGCAAAAACAGGAAGGCAAAATGCCGCAAAAAAGGGAATAAGGGCGACACGGAAATGTT
GAATACTCATACTCTTCCTTTTTCAATATTATTGAAGCATTTATCAGGGTTATTGTCTCATGAGCGGATA
CATATTTGAATGTATTTAGAAAAATAAACAAATAGGGGTTCCGCGCACATTTCCCCGAAAAGTGCCACCT
GACGTCGACGGATCGGGAGATCTCCCGATCCCCTATGGTGCACTCTCAGTACAATCTGCTCTGATGCCGC
ATAGTTAAGCCAGTATCTGCTCCCTGCTTGTGTGTTGGAGGTCGCTGAGTAGTGCGCGAGCAAAATTTAA
GCTACAACAAGGCAAGGCTTGACCGACAATTGCATGAAGAATCTGCTTAGGGTTAGGCGTTTTGCGCTGC
TTCGCGATGTACGGGCCAGATATACGCGTTGACATTGATTATTGACTAGTTATTAATAGTAATCAATTAC
GGGGTCATTAGTTCATAGCCCATATATGGAGTTCCGCGTTACATAACTTACGGTAAATGGCCCGCCTGGC
TGACCGCCCAACGACCCCCGCCCATTGACGTCAATAATGACGTATGTTCCCATAGTAACGCCAATAGGGA
CTTTCCATTGACGTCAATGGGTGGAGTATTTACGGTAAACTGCCCACTTGGCAGTACATCAAGTGTATCA
TATGCCAAGTACGCCCCCTATTGACGTCAATGACGGTAAATGGCCCGCCTGGCATTATGCCCAGTACATG
ACCTTATGGGACTTTCCTACTTGGCAGTACATCTACGTATTAGTCATCGCTATTACCATGGTGATGCGGT
TTTGGCAGTACATCAATGGGCGTGGATAGCGGTTTGACTCACGGGGATTTCCAAGTCTCCACCCCATTGA
CGTCAATGGGAGTTTGTTTTGGCACCAAAATCAACGGGACTTTCCAAAATGTCGTAACAACTCCGCCCCA
TTGACGCAAATGGGCGGTAGGCGTGTACGGTGGGAGGTCTATATAAGCAGAGCTCTCTGGCTAACTAGAG
AACCCACTGCTTACTGGCTTATCGAAATTAATACGACTCACTATAGGGAGACCCAAGCTTGGTACCGAGC
TCGGATCCACTAGTAACGGCCGCCAGTGTGCTGGAATTCGCCCTTCCACCATGCTCCTTTCGGTGCCGCT
CCTGCTTGGCCTCCTCGGCCTGGCCGCCGCAGACCCTGCCATCTATTTCAAAGAGCAGTTCTTGGACGGA
GATGCCTGGACCAACCGCTGGGTCGAATCCAAACATAAGTCCGATTTTGGCAAATTTGTCCTCAGTTCTG
GCAAATTTTACGGGGACCTGGAGAAGGATAAAGGGCTGCAGACAAGCCAAGATGCCCGATTTTACGCACT
GTCCGCCAAATTCGAACCCTTCAGCAATAAGGGCCAGACACTGGTGGTACAGTTCACGGTGAAGCATGAG
CAGAATATCGACTGTGGGGGCGGCTACGTGAAGCTGTTTCCGAGTGGTTTGGACCAGAAGGACATGCATG
GAGACTCAGAATATAACATCATGTTTGGTCCGGACATCTGCGGTCCTGGCACCAAGAAGGTTCATGTCAT
CTTTAACTACAAGGGCAAGAATGTGCTGATCAACAAGGATATCCGGTGTAAGGATGATGAATTCACACAC
CTATACACACTGATTGTGCGGCCAGACAACACCTATGAGGTGAAAATTGACAACAGCCAGGTGGAGTCAG
GCTCCTTGGAGGATGATTGGGACTTTCTGCCACCCAAGAAGATAAAGGACCCTGATGCTGCCAAGCCGGA
AGACTGGGATGAACGAGCCAAGATCGATGACCCCACAGATTCCAAGCCTGAGGACTGGGACAAGCCAGAG
CACATCCCTGACCCTGATGCTAAGAAGCCTGAGGACTGGGATGAAGAGATGGATGGAGAGTGGGAACCAC
CAGTGATTCAAAATCCTGAATACAAGGGCGAGTGGAAACCACGTCAAATTGACAACCCAGATTACAAGGG
TACCTGGATACACCCAGAAATTGACAACCCTGAATACTCCCCCGATGCAAATATCTATGCCTATGATAGT
TTTGCTGTACTGGGCCTAGATCTCTGGCAGGTCAAGTCCGGGACAATCTTTGACAATTTCCTCATCACCA
ATGATGAGGCCTATGCAGAGGAGTTTGGCAATGAGACGTGGGGTGTTACCAAGGCTGCAGAGAAGCAGAT
GAAGGACAAGCAGGATGAGGAGCAGAGGCTTAAGGAAGAAGAAGAGGACAAGAAGCGTAAAGAGGAAGAA
GAAGCTGAGGATAAAGAGGATGATGATGACAGAGATGAAGATGAGGACGAAGAAGATGAGAAGGAGGAAG
ATGAGGAAGAATCCCCTGGCCAAGCCAAGGATGAGCTGTAGAAGGGCGAATTCTGCAGATATCCATCACA
CTGGCGGCCGCTCGAGCATGCATCTAGAGGGCCCTATTCTATAGTGTCACCTAAATGCTAGAGCTCGCTG
ATCAGCCTCGACTGTGCCTTCTAGTTGCCAGCCATCTGTTGTTTGCCCCTCCCCCGTGCCTTCCTTGACC
CTGGAAGGTGCCACTCCCACTGTCCTTTCCTAATAAAATGAGGAAATTGCATCGCATTGTCTGAGTAGGT
GTCATTCTATTCTGGGGGGTGGGGTGGGGCAGGACAGCAAGGGGGAGGATTGGGAAGACAATAGCAGGCA
TGCTGGGGATGCGGTGGGCTCTATGGCTTCTGAGGCGGAAAGAACCAGCTGGGGCTCTAGGGGGTATCCC
C
[124 nt withheld, positions 4342-4465]
C
[91 nt withheld, positions 4467-4557]
A
[49 nt withheld, positions 4559-4607]
CCTTTGACGTTGGAGTCCACGTTCTTT
[37 nt withheld, positions 4635-4671]
ACCCTATCTCGGTCTATTCTTTTGATTTATAAGGGATTTTGCCGATTTCGGCCTATTGGTTAAAAAATGA
GCTGATTTAACAAAAATTTAACGCGAATTAATTCTGTGGAATGTGTGTCAGTTAGGGTGTGGAAAGTCCC
CAGGCTCCCCAGCAGGCAGAAGTATGCAAAGCATGCATCTCAATTAGTCAGCAACCAGGTGTGGAAAGTC
CCCAGGCTCCCCAGCAGGCAGAAGTATGCAAAGCATGCATCTCAATTAGTCAGCAACCATAGTCCCGCCC
CTAACTCCGCCCATCCCGCCCCTAACTCCGCCCAGTTCCGCCCATTCTCCGCCCCATGGCTGACTAATTT
TTTTTATTTATGCAGAGGCCGAGGCCGCCTCTGCCTCTGAGCTATTCCAGAAGTAGTGAGGAGGCTTTTT
TGGAGGCCTAGGCTTTTGCAAAAAGCTCCCGGGAGCTTGTATATCCATTTTCGGATCTGATCAAGAGACA
GGATGAGGATCGTTTCGCATGATTGAACAAGATGGATTGCACGCAGGTTCTCCGGCCGCTTGGGTGGAGA
GGCTATTCGGCTATGACTGGGCACAACAGACAATCGGCTGCTCTGATGCCGCCGTGTTCCGGCTGTCAGC
GCAGGGGCGCCCGGTTCTTTTTGTCAAGACCGACCTGTCCGGTGCCCTGAATGAACTGCAGGACGAGGCA
GCGCGGCTATCGTGGCTGGCCACGACGGGCGTTCCTTGCGCAGCTGTGCTCGACGTTGTCACTGAAGCGG
GAAGGGACTGGCTGCTATTGGGCGAAGTGCCGGGGCAGGATCTCCTGTCATCTCACCTTGCTCCTGCCGA
GAAAGTATCCATCATGGCTGATGCAATGCGGCGGCTGCATACGCTTGATCCGGCTACCTGCCCATTCGAC
CACCAAGCGAAACATCGCATCGAGCGAGCACGTACTCGGATGGAAGCCGGTCTTGTCGATCAGGATGATC
TGGACGAAGAGCATCAGGGGCTCGCGCCAGCCGAACTGTTCGCCAGGCTCAAGGCGCGCATGCCCGACGG
CGAGGATCTCGTCGTGACCCATGGCGATGCCTGCTTGCCGAATATCATGGTGGAAAATGGCCGCTTTTCT
GGATTCATCGACTGTGGCCGGCTGGGTGTGGCGGACCGCTATCAGGACATAGCGTTGGCTACCCGTGATA
TTGCTGAAGAGCTTGGCGGCGAATGGGCTGACCGCTTCCTCGTGCTTTACGGTATCGCCGCTCCCGATTC
GCAGCGCATCGCCTTCTATCGCCTTCTTGACGAGTTCTTCTGAGCGGGACTCTGGGGTTCGAAATGACCG
ACCAAGCGACGCCCAACCTGCCATCACGAGATTTCGATTCCACCGCCGCCTTCTATGAAAGGTTGGGCTT
CGGAATCGTTTTCCGGGACGCCGGCTGGATGATCCTCCAGCGCGGGGATCTCATGCTGGAGTTCTTCGCC
CACCCCAACTTGTTTATTGCAGCTTATAATGGTTACAAATAAAGCAATAGCATCACAAATTTCACAAATA
AAGCATTTTTTTCACTGCATTCTAGTTGTGGTTTGTCCAAACTCATCAATGTATCTTATCATGTCTGTAT
ACCGTCGACCTCTAGCTAGAGCTTGGCGTAATCATGGTCATAGCTGTTTCCTGTGTGAAATTGTTATCCG
CTCACAATTCCACACAACATACGAGCCGGAAGCATAAAGTGTAAAGCCTGGGGTGCCTAATGAGTGAGCT
AACTCACATTAATTGCGTTGCGCTCACTGCCCGCTTTCCAGTCGGGAAACCTGTCGTGCCAGCTGCATTA
ATGAATCGGCCAACGCGCGGGGAGAGGCGGTTTGCGTATTGGGCGCTCTTCCGCTTCCTCGCTCACTGAC
TCGCTGCGCTCGGTCGTTCGGCTGCGGCGAGCGGTATCAGCTCACTCAAAGGCGGTAATACGGTTATCCA
CAGAATCAGGGGATAACGCAGGAAAGAACATGTGAGCAAAAGGCCAGCAAAAGGCCAGGAACCGTAAAAA
GGCCGCGTTGCTGGCGTT
